Addgene plasmid #87470: HD-13
Purpose: For library amplification of fragment HD-13
Depositing lab: Steve Pollard. Depositing organization: University of Edinburgh. Publication: STAR: a simple TAL effector assembly reaction using isothermal assembly. Gogolok S, Garcia-Diaz C, Pollard SM. Sci Rep. 2016 Sep 12;6:33209. doi: 10.1038/srep33209. PubMed 27615025.
Backbone
  Vector backbone: pMA-T
  Backbone manufacturer: Life Technologies
  Vector type: TALEN, Synthetic Biology ; TALE DBD library preparation
Growth in bacteria
  Bacterial resistance: Ampicillin, 100 μg/mL
  Growth temperature: 37°C
  Growth strain: DH5alpha
  Copy number: High Copy
Gene/Insert
  Gene/Insert name: HD-13
  Species: Synthetic
  Cloning method: Unknown
Terms and licenses: Academic/Nonprofit Terms; Industry Terms: Not Available to Industry
How to cite: HD-13 was a gift from Steve Pollard (Addgene plasmid # 87470 ; http://n2t.net/addgene:87470 ; RRID:Addgene_87470)
