[The description below was written by a language model from this plasmid's Addgene catalogue record and the feature table of its GenBank file.]
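Description:
HD-13 is a small (2,767 bp) circular bacterial plasmid built on the commercial pMA-T gene-synthesis backbone. It serves as a storage and template vector for one synthetic fragment of a TAL effector DNA-binding-domain library. It is propagated in E. coli at high copy number from a ColE1/pUC-type origin of replication and is selected with ampicillin through a beta-lactamase (AmpR) gene driven by its own promoter. It has no eukaryotic expression elements, viral sequences or reporters, so it functions purely as a cloning and template plasmid rather than an expression construct.

The payload is the synthetic insert named HD-13. The feature table does not annotate it, but it presumably lies in the unannotated stretch between the M13 forward/T7 sites and the L4440 primer site upstream of the origin. The record does not define the fragment's composition. By standard TALE nomenclature, "HD" denotes the repeat-variable diresidue that specifies cytosine recognition, and the number likely refers to the repeat's position in an assembled array, though this is inferred from the name. A T7 promoter and M13 forward primer sites sit upstream of the insert region, and these are useful for sequence verification.

The stated purpose is library amplification of the HD-13 fragment. The plasmid acts as a template from which the module is amplified to stock a repeat library. That library supports an isothermal-assembly method for building custom TAL effector DNA-binding domains, such as those used in TALENs and other designer TALE fusions. The cloning method used to insert the fragment is not recorded.
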