LOCUS       Exported 2767 bp ds-DNA circular SYN 13-MAY-2021
DEFINITION  For library amplification of fragment HD-13.
ACCESSION   .
VERSION     .
KEYWORDS    HD-13
SOURCE      synthetic DNA construct
  ORGANISM  synthetic DNA construct
REFERENCE   1 (bases 1 to 2767)
  AUTHORS   Gogolok S, Garcia-Diaz C, Pollard SM
  TITLE     STAR: a simple TAL effector assembly reaction using isothermal
            assembly.
  JOURNAL   Sci Rep. 2016 Sep 12;6:33209. doi: 10.1038/srep33209.
  PUBMED    27615025
REFERENCE   2 (bases 1 to 2767)
  AUTHORS   .
  TITLE     Direct Submission
  JOURNAL   Exported May 13, 2021 from SnapGene Server 1.1.58
            http://www.snapgene.com
FEATURES             Location/Qualifiers
     source          1..2767
                     /organism="synthetic DNA construct"
                     /mol_type="other DNA"
     primer_bind     278..300
                     /label=M13/pUC Forward
                     /note="In lacZ gene"
     primer_bind     292..309
                     /label=M13 Forward
                     /note="In lacZ gene. Also called M13-F20 or M13 (-21)
                     Forward"
     primer_bind     293..309
                     /label=M13 fwd
                     /note="common sequencing primer, one of multiple similar
                     variants"
     primer_bind     320..339
                     /label=T7
                     /note="T7 promoter, forward primer"
     promoter        320..338
                     /label=T7 promoter
                     /note="promoter for bacteriophage T7 RNA polymerase"
     primer_bind     complement(910..927)
                     /label=L4440
                     /note="L4440 vector, forward primer"
     rep_origin      complement(1020..1608)
                     /direction=LEFT
                     /label=ori
                     /note="high-copy-number ColE1/pMB1/pBR322/pUC origin of
                     replication"
     primer_bind     complement(1100..1119)
                     /label=pBR322ori-F
                     /note="pBR322 origin, forward primer"
     CDS             complement(1779..2639)
                     /codon_start=1
                     /gene="bla"
                     /product="beta-lactamase"
                     /label=AmpR
                     /note="confers resistance to ampicillin, carbenicillin, and
                     related antibiotics"
                     /translation="MSIQHFRVALIPFFAAFCLPVFAHPETLVKVKDAEDQLGARVGYI
                     ELDLNSGKILESFRPEERFPMMSTFKVLLCGAVLSRIDAGQEQLGRRIHYSQNDLVEYS
                     PVTEKHLTDGMTVRELCSAAITMSDNTAANLLLTTIGGPKELTAFLHNMGDHVTRLDRW
                     EPELNEAIPNDERDTTMPVAMATTLRKLLTGELLTLASRQQLIDWMEADKVAGPLLRSA
                     LPAGWFIADKSGAGERGSRGIIAALGPDGKPSRIVVIYTTGSQATMDERNRQIAEIGAS
                     LIKHW"
     primer_bind     2402..2421
                     /label=Amp-R
                     /note="Ampicillin resistance gene, reverse primer"
     promoter        complement(2640..2744)
                     /gene="bla"
                     /label=AmpR promoter
ORIGIN
        1 ctaaattgta agcgttaata ttttgttaaa attcgcgtta aatttttgtt aaatcagctc
       61 attttttaac caataggccg aaatcggcaa aatcccttat aaatcaaaag aatagaccga
      121 gatagggttg agtggccgct acagggcgct cccattcgcc attcaggctg cgcaactgtt
      181 gggaagggcg tttcggtgcg ggcctcttcg ctattacgcc agctggcgaa agggggatgt
      241 gctgcaaggc gattaagttg ggtaacgcca gggttttccc agtcacgacg ttgtaaaacg
      301 acggccagtg agcgcgacgt aatacgactc actatagggc gaattggcgg aaggccgtca
      361 aggccacgtg tcttgtccag agctcgtatc ctgcagccat tgtgctggcg cggattcttt
      421 atcactgata agttggtgga catattatga gtcgtttatc agtgataaag tgtcaagcat
      481 gacaaagttg cagccgaata cagtggagtc atccgtgccg ccctagacct gttgaacgag
      541 gtcggcgtag acggtctgac gagagtccac gcaaactggc ggaacggttg ggggttcagc
      601 agccggcgct ttagagtcct ggcgtattat gtcaagatca tgggctcacg ccagatcagg
      661 ttgttgcaat cgcgtcgcac gacgggggaa agcaagccct ggaaaccgtg caaaggttgt
      721 tgccggtctt gtgtcaggac catggcttaa cgccggagca agttgtactg caggatacgg
      781 tacctggagc acaagactgg cctcatgggc cttccgctca ctgcccgctt tccagtcggg
      841 aaacctgtcg tgccagctgc attaacatgg tcatagctgt ttccttgcgt attgggcgct
      901 ctccgcttcc tcgctcactg actcgctgcg ctcggtcgtt cgggtaaagc ctggggtgcc
      961 taatgagcaa aaggccagca aaaggccagg aaccgtaaaa aggccgcgtt gctggcgttt
     1021 ttccataggc tccgcccccc tgacgagcat cacaaaaatc gacgctcaag tcagaggtgg
     1081 cgaaacccga caggactata aagataccag gcgtttcccc ctggaagctc cctcgtgcgc
     1141 tctcctgttc cgaccctgcc gcttaccgga tacctgtccg cctttctccc ttcgggaagc
     1201 gtggcgcttt ctcatagctc acgctgtagg tatctcagtt cggtgtaggt cgttcgctcc
     1261 aagctgggct gtgtgcacga accccccgtt cagcccgacc gctgcgcctt atccggtaac
     1321 tatcgtcttg agtccaaccc ggtaagacac gacttatcgc cactggcagc agccactggt
     1381 aacaggatta gcagagcgag gtatgtaggc ggtgctacag agttcttgaa gtggtggcct
     1441 aactacggct acactagaag aacagtattt ggtatctgcg ctctgctgaa gccagttacc
     1501 ttcggaaaaa gagttggtag ctcttgatcc ggcaaacaaa ccaccgctgg tagcggtggt
     1561 ttttttgttt gcaagcagca gattacgcgc agaaaaaaag gatctcaaga agatcctttg
     1621 atcttttcta cggggtctga cgctcagtgg aacgaaaact cacgttaagg gattttggtc
     1681 atgagattat caaaaaggat cttcacctag atccttttaa attaaaaatg aagttttaaa
     1741 tcaatctaaa gtatatatga gtaaacttgg tctgacagtt accaatgctt aatcagtgag
     1801 gcacctatct cagcgatctg tctatttcgt tcatccatag ttgcctgact ccccgtcgtg
     1861 tagataacta cgatacggga gggcttacca tctggcccca gtgctgcaat gataccgcga
     1921 gaaccacgct caccggctcc agatttatca gcaataaacc agccagccgg aagggccgag
     1981 cgcagaagtg gtcctgcaac tttatccgcc tccatccagt ctattaattg ttgccgggaa
     2041 gctagagtaa gtagttcgcc agttaatagt ttgcgcaacg ttgttgccat tgctacaggc
     2101 atcgtggtgt cacgctcgtc gtttggtatg gcttcattca gctccggttc ccaacgatca
     2161 aggcgagtta catgatcccc catgttgtgc aaaaaagcgg ttagctcctt cggtcctccg
     2221 atcgttgtca gaagtaagtt ggccgcagtg ttatcactca tggttatggc agcactgcat
     2281 aattctctta ctgtcatgcc atccgtaaga tgcttttctg tgactggtga gtactcaacc
     2341 aagtcattct gagaatagtg tatgcggcga ccgagttgct cttgcccggc gtcaatacgg
     2401 gataataccg cgccacatag cagaacttta aaagtgctca tcattggaaa acgttcttcg
     2461 gggcgaaaac tctcaaggat cttaccgctg ttgagatcca gttcgatgta acccactcgt
     2521 gcacccaact gatcttcagc atcttttact ttcaccagcg tttctgggtg agcaaaaaca
     2581 ggaaggcaaa atgccgcaaa aaagggaata agggcgacac ggaaatgttg aatactcata
     2641 ctcttccttt ttcaatatta ttgaagcatt tatcagggtt attgtctcat gagcggatac
     2701 atatttgaat gtatttagaa aaataaacaa ataggggttc cgcgcacatt tccccgaaaa
     2761 gtgccac
//
