>Addgene plasmid #87470 | HD-13 | depositor partial sequence | sequence record 170590 | HD-13 RVD flanked by BciVI sites
GTATCCTGCAGCCATTGTGCTGGCGCGGATTCTTTATCACTGATAAGTTGGTGGACATATTATGAGTCGT
TTATCAGTGATAAAGTGTCAAGCATGACAAAGTTGCAGCCGAATACAGTGGAGTCATCCGTGCCGCCCTA
GACCTGTTGAACGAGGTCGGCGTAGACGGTCTGACGAGAGTCCACGCAAACTGGCGGAACGGTTGGGGGT
TCAGCAGCCGGCGCTTTAGAGTCCTGGCGTATTATGTCAAGATCATGGGCTCACGCCAGATCAGGTTGTT
GCAATCGCGTCGCACGACGGGGGAAAGCAAGCCCTGGAAACCGTGCAAAGGTTGTTGCCGGTCTTGTGTC
AGGACCATGGCTTAACGCCGGAGCAAGTTGTACTGCAGGATAC
